Addgene plasmid #229589: pCytERM-mGreenLantern-N1
Purpose: Expresses P450-mGreenLantern in mammalian cells
Depositing lab: Kiryl Piatkevich. Depositing organization: Westlake University. Publication: Bright and stable monomeric green fluorescent protein derived from StayGold. Zhang H, Lesnov GD, Subach OM, Zhang W, Kuzmicheva TP, Vlaskina AV, Samygina VR, Chen L, Ye X, Nikolaeva AY, Gabdulkhakov A, Papadaki S, Qin W, Borshchevskiy V, Perfilov MM, Gavrikov AS, Drobizhev M, Mishin AS, Piatkevich KD, Subach FV. Nat Methods. 2024 Apr;21(4):657-665. doi: 10.1038/s41592-024-02203-y. Epub 2024 Feb 26. PubMed 38409224.
Backbone
  Vector backbone: pN1
  Vector type: Mammalian Expression
Growth in bacteria
  Bacterial resistance: Kanamycin, 50 μg/mL
  Growth temperature: 37°C
  Growth strain: DH5alpha
  Copy number: High Copy
Gene/Insert
  Gene/Insert name: mGreenLantern
  Species: Synthetic
  Cloning method: Ligation Independent Cloning
Terms and licenses: Academic/Nonprofit Terms; Industry Terms: Not Available to Industry
How to cite: pCytERM-mGreenLantern-N1 was a gift from Kiryl Piatkevich (Addgene plasmid # 229589 ; http://n2t.net/addgene:229589 ; RRID:Addgene_229589)
