[The description below was written by a language model from this plasmid's Addgene catalogue record and pLannotate feature annotations shown in this document.]
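Description:
pCytERM-mGreenLantern-N1 is a 4.8 kb mammalian expression plasmid built on an N1-type backbone, in which the fluorescent protein sits downstream of the cloning site so that targeting sequences are fused to its N-terminus. It is maintained in E. coli at high copy through a ColE1/pUC-type origin and selected with kanamycin. The single NeoR/KanR (Tn5 aminoglycoside phosphotransferase) gene is driven by tandem bacterial (bla) and SV40 early promoters and terminated by the HSV TK polyadenylation signal, so the same marker can also provide G418 selection in mammalian cells. An f1 origin is present as well. Short annotated fragments of ble, SV40 large T antigen and a bGH poly(A) signal appear to be backbone remnants or partial matches rather than functional elements.

The expression cassette uses the human CMV immediate early enhancer and promoter and ends with the SV40 poly(A) signal. The open reading frame begins with a short N-terminal fragment of rabbit cytochrome P450 CYP2C1 (about 29 codons), joined through residual multiple cloning site sequence to the synthetic green fluorescent protein mGreenLantern. The annotation software labels this coding region as mClover1.5, a related Aequorea victoria-derived protein, which most likely reflects sequence similarity, not a different insert. The P450 leader is the "CytERM" tag, an ER membrane anchor that displays the fluorescent protein on the cytoplasmic face of the endoplasmic reticulum. Such fusions are commonly used to label the ER and to assess fluorescent protein oligomerization tendency in cells. The record itself states only that the plasmid expresses P450-mGreenLantern in mammalian cells, and it was deposited with a study describing a monomeric StayGold-derived green fluorescent protein, where mGreenLantern presumably served as a comparison.
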