Features (pLannotate 1.2.2; 16 found; start..end, strand, type, name):
     61..364     +  enhancer       CMV enhancer: human cytomegalovirus immediate early enhancer
    365..568     +  promoter       CMV promoter: human cytomegalovirus (CMV) immediate early promoter
    591..614     +  misc_feature   MCS (fragment): multiple cloning site
    615..701     +  CDS            CYP2C1 (fragment): CP2C1_RABIT - Experimental evidence at protein level: Swiss-Prot protein existence level 1. Cytochromes P450 are a group of heme-thiolate monooxygenases. In liver microsomes, this enzyme is involved in an NADPH-dependent electron transport pathway. It oxidizes a variety of structurally unrelated compounds, including steroids, fatty acids, and xenobiotics. From Oryctolagus cuniculus (Rabbit).
    696..739     +  misc_feature   MCS (fragment): multiple cloning site
    753..1469    +  CDS            mClover1.5: mClover1.5 is a fluorescent protein published in 2016, derived from Aequorea victoria. It is reported to be a monomer.
   1488..1571    +  CDS            large T antigen (fragment): large T antigen from SV40 (simian virus 40)
   1594..1715    +  polyA_signal   SV40 poly(A) signal: SV40 polyadenylation signal
   1749..2177    -  rep_origin     f1 ori (sequence partly withheld): f1 bacteriophage origin of replication; arrow indicates direction of (+) strand synthesis
   2204..2308    +  promoter       AmpR promoter: bla
   2310..2667    +  promoter       SV40 promoter: SV40 enhancer and early promoter
   2702..3496    +  CDS            NeoR/KanR: aminoglycoside phosphotransferase from Tn5; aph(3')-II (or nptII); confers resistance to neomycin, kanamycin, and G418 (Geneticin®)
   3517..3669    +  CDS            ble (fragment): BLE_KLEPN - Experimental evidence at protein level: Swiss-Prot protein existence level 1. Binding protein with a strong affinity to the bleomycin family of antibiotics. Binds to CL990; an antimitotic-antibiotic compound. From Klebsiella pneumoniae.
   3728..3775    +  polyA_signal   HSV TK poly(A) signal: herpes simplex virus thymidine kinase polyadenylation signal (Cole and Stacy, 1985)
   3866..3882    -  polyA_signal   bGH poly(A) signal (fragment): bovine growth hormone polyadenylation signal
   4104..4692    +  rep_origin     ori: high-copy-number ColE1/pMB1/pBR322/pUC origin of replication
>Addgene plasmid #229589 | pCytERM-mGreenLantern-N1 | addgene full sequence | sequence record 478770 | Addgene NGS Result
TAGTTATTAATAGTAATCAATTACGGGGTCATTAGTTCATAGCCCATATATGGAGTTCCGCGTTACATAA
CTTACGGTAAATGGCCCGCCTGGCTGACCGCCCAACGACCCCCGCCCATTGACGTCAATAATGACGTATG
TTCCCATAGTAACGCCAATAGGGACTTTCCATTGACGTCAATGGGTGGAGTATTTACGGTAAACTGCCCA
CTTGGCAGTACATCAAGTGTATCATATGCCAAGTACGCCCCCTATTGACGTCAATGACGGTAAATGGCCC
GCCTGGCATTATGCCCAGTACATGACCTTATGGGACTTTCCTACTTGGCAGTACATCTACGTATTAGTCA
TCGCTATTACCATGGTGATGCGGTTTTGGCAGTACATCAATGGGCGTGGATAGCGGTTTGACTCACGGGG
ATTTCCAAGTCTCCACCCCATTGACGTCAATGGGAGTTTGTTTTGGCACCAAAATCAACGGGACTTTCCA
AAATGTCGTAACAACTCCGCCCCATTGACGCAAATGGGCGGTAGGCGTGTACGGTGGGAGGTCTATATAA
GCAGAGCTGGTTTAGTGAACCGTCAGATCCGCTAGCGCTACCGGACTCAGATCTATGGACCCTGTGGTGG
TGCTGGGGCTCTGTCTCTCCTGTTTGCTTCTCCTTTCACTCTGGAAACAGAGCTATGGGGGAGGGAAGCT
TCGAATTCTGCAGTCGACGGTACCGCGGGCCCGGGATCCACCGGTCGCCACCATGGTCTCCAAGGGTGAA
GAGCTGTTCACTGGCGTGGTGCCTATCTTGGTGGAACTCGACGGTGATGTGAACGGCCATAAGTTCTCCG
TCAGAGGTGAAGGCGAGGGTGACGCTACTAACGGCAAGTTGACACTGAAGTTCATCTGCACTACAGGTAA
GCTGCCTGTGCCATGGCCAACACTGGTGACAACCTTGGGCTATGGTGTGGCCTGCTTTGCTAGATATCCA
GATCACATGAAGCAGCATGACTTCTTCAAGTCCGCAATGCCTGAGGGATACGTGCAAGAGCGGACTATCT
CTTTCAAAGACGACGGCACCTACAAGACAAGGGCAGAAGTGAAGTTTGAGGGTGACACTCTCGTGAACAG
AATCGTGCTGAAGGGCATCGACTTTAAAGAAGACGGCAACATTCTTGGCCACAAGCTGGAGTATAACTTC
AACAGCCATAAGGTGTACATCACAGCTGACAAGCAGAAGAACGGCATTAAGGCAAACTTCAAGACCAGGC
ATAACGTGGAAGACGGTGGAGTGCAGCTGGCTGATCATTACCAGCAGAACACACCTATCGGAGATGGACC
AGTGCTTCTGCCTGATAACCACTATCTGAGCCATCAGAGCAAGTTGTCCAAAGATCCAAACGAGAAGAGA
GACCACATGGTGCTGAAAGAGCGGGTGACTGCTGCTGGTATCACACACGATATGGACGAGTTGTACAAGT
AAGCGGCCGCGACTCTAGATCATAATCAGCCATACCACATTTGTAGAGGTTTTACTTGCTTTAAAAAACC
TCCCACACCTCCCCCTGAACCTGAAACATAAAATGAATGCAATTGTTGTTGTTAACTTGTTTATTGCAGC
TTATAATGGTTACAAATAAAGCAATAGCATCACAAATTTCACAAATAAAGCATTTTTTTCACTGCATTCT
AGTTGTGGTTTGTCCAAACTCATCAATGTATCTTAAGGCGTAAATTGTAAGCGTTAATATTTTGTTAAAA
TTCGCGTTAAATTTTTGTTAAATCAGCTCATTTTTTAACCAATAGGCCGAAATCGGCAAAATCCCTTATA
AATCAAAAGAATAGACCGAGATAGGGT
[37 nt withheld, positions 1848-1884]
AAAGAACGTGGACTCCAACGTCAAAGG
[49 nt withheld, positions 1912-1960]
T
[91 nt withheld, positions 1962-2052]
G
[124 nt withheld, positions 2054-2177]
CAGGTGGCACTTTTCGGGGAAATGTGCGCGGAACCCCTATTTGTTTATTTTTCTAAATACATTCAAATAT
GTATCCGCTCATGAGACAATAACCCTGATAAATGCTTCAATAATATTGAAAAAGGAAGAGTCCTGAGGCG
GAAAGAACCAGCTGTGGAATGTGTGTCAGTTAGGGTGTGGAAAGTCCCCAGGCTCCCCAGCAGGCAGAAG
TATGCAAAGCATGCATCTCAATTAGTCAGCAACCAGGTGTGGAAAGTCCCCAGGCTCCCCAGCAGGCAGA
AGTATGCAAAGCATGCATCTCAATTAGTCAGCAACCATAGTCCCGCCCCTAACTCCGCCCATCCCGCCCC
TAACTCCGCCCAGTTCCGCCCATTCTCCGCCCCATGGCTGACTAATTTTTTTTATTTATGCAGAGGCCGA
GGCCGCCTCGGCCTCTGAGCTATTCCAGAAGTAGTGAGGAGGCTTTTTTGGAGGCCTAGGCTTTTGCAAA
GATCGATCAAGAGACAGGATGAGGATCGTTTCGCATGATTGAACAAGATGGATTGCACGCAGGTTCTCCG
GCCGCTTGGGTGGAGAGGCTATTCGGCTATGACTGGGCACAACAGACAATCGGCTGCTCTGATGCCGCCG
TGTTCCGGCTGTCAGCGCAGGGGCGCCCGGTTCTTTTTGTCAAGACCGACCTGTCCGGTGCCCTGAATGA
ACTGCAAGACGAGGCAGCGCGGCTATCGTGGCTGGCCACGACGGGCGTTCCTTGCGCAGCTGTGCTCGAC
GTTGTCACTGAAGCGGGAAGGGACTGGCTGCTATTGGGCGAAGTGCCGGGGCAGGATCTCCTGTCATCTC
ACCTTGCTCCTGCCGAGAAAGTATCCATCATGGCTGATGCAATGCGGCGGCTGCATACGCTTGATCCGGC
TACCTGCCCATTCGACCACCAAGCGAAACATCGCATCGAGCGAGCACGTACTCGGATGGAAGCCGGTCTT
GTCGATCAGGATGATCTGGACGAAGAGCATCAGGGGCTCGCGCCAGCCGAACTGTTCGCCAGGCTCAAGG
CGAGCATGCCCGACGGCGAGGATCTCGTCGTGACCCATGGCGATGCCTGCTTGCCGAATATCATGGTGGA
AAATGGCCGCTTTTCTGGATTCATCGACTGTGGCCGGCTGGGTGTGGCGGACCGCTATCAGGACATAGCG
TTGGCTACCCGTGATATTGCTGAAGAGCTTGGCGGCGAATGGGCTGACCGCTTCCTCGTGCTTTACGGTA
TCGCCGCTCCCGATTCGCAGCGCATCGCCTTCTATCGCCTTCTTGACGAGTTCTTCTGAGCGGGACTCTG
GGGTTCGAAATGACCGACCAAGCGACGCCCAACCTGCCATCACGAGATTTCGATTCCACCGCCGCCTTCT
ATGAAAGGTTGGGCTTCGGAATCGTTTTCCGGGACGCCGGCTGGATGATCCTCCAGCGCGGGGATCTCAT
GCTGGAGTTCTTCGCCCACCCTAGGGGGAGGCTAACTGAAACACGGAAGGAGACAATACCGGAAGGAACC
CGCGCTATGACGGCAATAAAAAGACAGAATAAAACGCACGGTGTTGGGTCGTTTGTTCATAAACGCGGGG
TTCGGTCCCAGGGCTGGCACTCTGTCGATACCCCACCGAGACCCCATTGGGGCCAATACGCCCGCGTTTC
TTCCTTTTCCCCACCCCACCCCCCAAGTTCGGGTGAAGGCCCAGGGCTCGCAGCCAACGTCGGGGCGGCA
GGCCCTGCCATAGCCTCAGGTTACTCATATATACTTTAGATTGATTTAAAACTTCATTTTTAATTTAAAA
GGATCTAGGTGAAGATCCTTTTTGATAATCTCATGACCAAAATCCCTTAACGTGAGTTTTCGTTCCACTG
AGCGTCAGACCCCGTAGAAAAGATCAAAGGATCTTCTTGAGATCCTTTTTTTCTGCGCGTAATCTGCTGC
TTGCAAACAAAAAAACCACCGCTACCAGCGGTGGTTTGTTTGCCGGATCAAGAGCTACCAACTCTTTTTC
CGAAGGTAACTGGCTTCAGCAGAGCGCAGATACCAAATACTGTTCTTCTAGTGTAGCCGTAGTTAGGCCA
CCACTTCAAGAACTCTGTAGCACCGCCTACATACCTCGCTCTGCTAATCCTGTTACCAGTGGCTGCTGCC
AGTGGCGATAAGTCGTGTCTTACCGGGTTGGACTCAAGACGATAGTTACCGGATAAGGCGCAGCGGTCGG
GCTGAACGGGGGGTTCGTGCACACAGCCCAGCTTGGAGCGAACGACCTACACCGAACTGAGATACCTACA
GCGTGAGCTATGAGAAAGCGCCACGCTTCCCGAAGGGAGAAAGGCGGACAGGTATCCGGTAAGCGGCAGG
GTCGGAACAGGAGAGCGCACGAGGGAGCTTCCAGGGGGAAACGCCTGGTATCTTTATAGTCCTGTCGGGT
TTCGCCACCTCTGACTTGAGCGTCGATTTTTGTGATGCTCGTCAGGGGGGCGGAGCCTATGGAAAAACGC
CAGCAACGCGGCCTTTTTACGGTTCCTGGCCTTTTGCTGGCCTTTTGCTCACATGTTCTTTCCTGCGTTA
TCCCCTGATTCTGTGGATAACCGTATTACCGCCATGCAT
